Addgene plasmid #91873: pBabe-Tet-off-puro-mCherry-PA(wt)-Vav2
Purpose: Photo-activatable/light sensitive Vav2
Depositing lab: Klaus Hahn. Publication: Engineering extrinsic disorder to control protein activity in living cells. Dagliyan O, Tarnawski M, Chu PH, Shirvanyants D, Schlichting I, Dokholyan NV, Hahn KM. Science. 2016 Dec 16;354(6318):1441-1444. 10.1126/science.aah3404 PubMed 27980211.
Backbone
  Vector backbone: pBABE
  Total vector size (bp): 7200
  Vector type: Mammalian Expression, Bacterial Expression
Growth in bacteria
  Bacterial resistance: Ampicillin, 100 μg/mL
  Growth temperature: 37°C
  Growth strain: NEB Stable
  Copy number: Unknown
Gene/Insert 1
  Gene/Insert name: LOV2
  Species: Synthetic
  Insert size (bp): 447
  Tag / fusion protein: mCherry (N terminal on backbone)
  Cloning method: Unknown
  Sequencing primers: 5′ GAGATCAAGCAGAGGCTGAAG; 3′ AAGTTCTTTTGCCGCCTCATC
Gene/Insert 2
  Gene/Insert name: VAV2 DH/PH/ZF (alt name: VAV2)
  Species: M. musculus (mouse)
  Insert size (bp): 1200
  Entrez Gene: Vav2 (a.k.a. 2810040F13Rik, AI847175, Vav-2)
  Cloning method: Unknown
  Sequencing primers: 5′ GAGATCAAGCAGAGGCTGAAG; 3′ AAGTTCTTTTGCCGCCTCATC
Terms and licenses: Academic/Nonprofit Terms; Industry Terms: Not Available to Industry
How to cite: pBabe-Tet-off-puro-mCherry-PA(wt)-Vav2 was a gift from Klaus Hahn (Addgene plasmid # 91873 ; http://n2t.net/addgene:91873 ; RRID:Addgene_91873)
