[The description below was written by a language model from this plasmid's Addgene catalogue record and the feature table of its GenBank file.]
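Description:
pBabe-Tet-off-puro-mCherry-PA(wt)-Vav2 is a pBABE-derived Moloney murine leukemia virus retroviral vector for tetracycline-regulated expression of a light-sensitive form of the guanine nucleotide exchange factor Vav2 in mammalian cells. It is propagated in E. coli through a high-copy ColE1/pUC-type origin with ampicillin selection (AmpR). The annotated retroviral elements are a 5′ MMLV long terminal repeat, the Psi packaging signal and a truncated gag segment lacking its start codon, which together allow the transcript to be packaged into retroviral particles. A 3′ LTR is not annotated in the feature table, although an unannotated stretch lies downstream of the puromycin gene.

The payload is driven by a tetracycline response element carrying seven tetO copies fused to a minimal CMV promoter, so expression depends on a tetracycline-controlled transactivator. No transactivator is annotated, so it presumably has to be supplied by the host cell, and the "Tet-off" name implies that expression is shut off by tetracycline or doxycycline. A Kozak sequence precedes an N-terminal mCherry, which marks expressing cells. The catalogue lists two inserts fused to it: the DH/PH/ZF catalytic region of mouse Vav2 (about 1.2 kb) and a synthetic LOV2 light-sensing domain (447 bp). Neither is annotated in the feature table, which leaves a long unlabelled region after mCherry where they presumably lie. The exact arrangement of LOV2 relative to Vav2 is not stated. A separate mouse PGK promoter drives puromycin N-acetyltransferase for selecting stably transduced cells. The sequence record is 9142 bp, larger than the 7200 bp listed in the catalogue. The construct is intended for optical control of Vav2 activity in living cells.
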