LOCUS       Exported 9142 bp ds-DNA circular SYN 12-MAY-2021
DEFINITION  Photo-activatable/light sensitive Vav2.
ACCESSION   .
VERSION     .
KEYWORDS    pBabe-Tet-off-puro-mCherry-PA(wt)-Vav2
SOURCE      synthetic DNA construct
  ORGANISM  synthetic DNA construct
REFERENCE   1 (bases 1 to 9142)
  AUTHORS   Dagliyan O, Tarnawski M, Chu PH, Shirvanyants D, Schlichting I,
            Dokholyan NV, Hahn KM
  TITLE     Engineering extrinsic disorder to control protein activity in living
            cells.
  JOURNAL   Science. 2016 Dec 16;354(6318):1441-1444.
  PUBMED    27980211
REFERENCE   2 (bases 1 to 9142)
  AUTHORS   .
  TITLE     Direct Submission
  JOURNAL   Exported May 12, 2021 from SnapGene Server 1.1.58
            http://www.snapgene.com
FEATURES             Location/Qualifiers
     source          1..9142
                     /organism="synthetic DNA construct"
                     /mol_type="other DNA"
     LTR             8..477
                     /note="long terminal repeat from Moloney murine leukemia
                     virus"
     misc_feature    542..741
                     /label=MMLV Psi
                     /note="packaging signal of Moloney murine leukemia virus
                     (MMLV)"
     CDS             942..1358
                     /label=gag (truncated)
                     /note="truncated Moloney murine leukemia virus (MMLV) gag
                     gene lacking the start codon"
     primer_bind     1288..1310
                     /label=pLXSN 5'
                     /note="Murine stem cell virus, forward primer. Also called
                     MSCV"
     primer_bind     1326..1342
                     /label=pBABE 5'
                     /note="Psi packaging signal, forward primer for pBABE
                     vectors"
     protein_bind    1399..1669
                     /label=tetracycline response element
                     /bound_moiety="tetracycline repressor TetR"
                     /note="contains seven copies of the tetracycline operator
                     tetO"
     promoter        1702..1740
                     /label=minimal CMV promoter
                     /note="human cytomegalovirus (CMV) immediate early
                     promoter"
     primer_bind     1737..1761
                     /label=LNCX
                     /note="Human CMV promoter, forward primer"
     regulatory      1856..1865
                     /regulatory_class="other"
                     /note="vertebrate consensus sequence for strong initiation
                     of translation (Kozak, 1987)"
     CDS             1862..2569
                     /codon_start=1
                     /product="monomeric derivative of DsRed fluorescent protein
                     (Shaner et al., 2004)"
                     /label=mCherry
                     /note="mammalian codon-optimized"
                     /translation="MVSKGEEDNMAIIKEFMRFKVHMEGSVNGHEFEIEGEGEGRPYEG
                     TQTAKLKVTKGGPLPFAWDILSPQFMYGSKAYVKHPADIPDYLKLSFPEGFKWERVMNF
                     EDGGVVTVTQDSSLQDGEFIYKVKLRGTNFPSDGPVMQKKTMGWEASSERMYPEDGALK
                     GEIKQRLKLKDGGHYDAEVKTTYKAKKPVQLPGAYNVNIKLDITSHNEDYTIVEQYERA
                     EGRHSTGGMDELYK"
     primer_bind     complement(2007..2025)
                     /label=mCherry-R
                     /note="mCherry, reverse primer"
     primer_bind     2275..2294
                     /label=mCherry-F
                     /note="mCherry, forward primer"
     protein_bind    5556..5572
                     /label=lac operator
                     /bound_moiety="lac repressor encoded by lacI"
                     /note="The lac repressor binds to the lac operator to
                     inhibit transcription in E. coli. This inhibition can be
                     relieved by adding lactose or
                     isopropyl-beta-D-thiogalactopyranoside (IPTG)."
     promoter        5605..6104
                     /label=PGK promoter
                     /note="mouse phosphoglycerate kinase 1 promoter"
     primer_bind     complement(5640..5663)
                     /label=MSCV-rev
                     /note="Murine stem cell virus, reverse primer"
     primer_bind     6037..6056
                     /label=mPGK-F
                     /note="Mouse PGK promoter, forward primer"
     CDS             6127..6726
                     /codon_start=1
                     /gene="pac from Streptomyces alboniger"
                     /product="puromycin N-acetyltransferase"
                     /label=PuroR
                     /note="confers resistance to puromycin"
                     /translation="MTEYKPTVRLATRDDVPRAVRTLAAAFADYPATRHTVDPDRHIER
                     VTELQELFLTRVGLDIGKVWVADDGAAVAVWTTPESVEAGAVFAEIGPRMAELSGSRLA
                     AQQQMEGLLAPHRPKEPAWFLATVGVSPDHQGKGLGSAVVLPGVEAAERAGVPAFLETS
                     APRNLPFYERLGFTVTADVEVPEGPRTWCMTRKPGA"
     primer_bind     complement(6127..6146)
                     /label=Puro-R
                     /note="Puromycin resistance gene, reverse primer. Also
                     called puro-variant-R"
     primer_bind     6623..6643
                     /label=Puro-F
                     /note="Puromycin resistance gene, forward primer"
     primer_bind     complement(7235..7252)
                     /label=L4440
                     /note="L4440 vector, forward primer"
     rep_origin      complement(7406..7994)
                     /direction=LEFT
                     /label=ori
                     /note="high-copy-number ColE1/pMB1/pBR322/pUC origin of
                     replication"
     primer_bind     complement(7486..7505)
                     /label=pBR322ori-F
                     /note="pBR322 origin, forward primer"
     CDS             complement(8154..9014)
                     /codon_start=1
                     /gene="bla"
                     /product="beta-lactamase"
                     /label=AmpR
                     /note="confers resistance to ampicillin, carbenicillin, and
                     related antibiotics"
                     /translation="MSIQHFRVALIPFFAAFCLPVFAHPETLVKVKDAEDQLGARVGYI
                     ELDLNSGKILESFRPEERFPMMSTFKVLLCGAVLSRIDAGQEQLGRRIHYSQNDLVEYS
                     PVTEKHLTDGMTVRELCSAAITMSDNTAANLLLTTIGGPKELTAFLHNMGDHVTRLDRW
                     EPELNEAIPNDERDTTMPVAMATTLRKLLTGELLTLASRQQLIDWMEADKVAGPLLRSA
                     LPAGWFIADKSGAGERGSRGIIAALGPDGKPSRIVVIYTTGSQATMDERNRQIAEIGAS
                     LIKHW"
     primer_bind     8777..8796
                     /label=Amp-R
                     /note="Ampicillin resistance gene, reverse primer"
     promoter        complement(9015..9119)
                     /gene="bla"
                     /label=AmpR promoter
ORIGIN
        1 ctgcagcctg aatatgggcc aaacaggata tctgtggtaa gcagttcctg ccccggctca
       61 gggccaagaa cagatggaac agctgaatat gggccaaaca ggatatctgt ggtaagcagt
      121 tcctgccccg gctcagggcc aagaacagat ggtccccaga tgcggtccag ccctcagcag
      181 tttctagaga accatcagat gtttccaggg tgccccaagg acctgaaatg accctgtgcc
      241 ttatttgaac taaccaatca gttcgcttct cgcttctgtt cgcgcgcttc tgctccccga
      301 gctcaataaa agagcccaca acccctcact cggggcgcca gtcctccgat tgactgagtc
      361 gcccgggtac ccgtgtatcc aataaaccct cttgcagttg catccgactt gtggtctcgc
      421 tgttccttgg gagggtctcc tctgagtgat tgactacccg tcagcggggg tctttcattt
      481 gggggctcgt ccgggatcgg gagacccctg cccagggacc accgacccac caccgggagg
      541 caagctggcc agcaacttat ctgtgtctgt ccgattgtct agtgtctatg actgatttta
      601 tgcgcctgcg tcggtactag ttagctaact agctctgtat ctggcggacc cgtggtggaa
      661 ctgacgagtt ctgaacaccc ggccgcaacc ctgggagacg tcccagggac tttgggggcc
      721 gtttttgtgg cccgacctga ggaagggagt cgatgtggaa tccgaccccg tcaggatatg
      781 tggttctggt aggagacgag aacctaaaac agttcccgcc tccgtctgaa tttttgcttt
      841 cggtttggaa ccgaagccgc gcgtcttgtc tgctgcagcg ctgcagcatc gttctgtgtt
      901 gtctctgtct gactgtgttt ctgtatttgt ctgaaaatta gggccagact gttaccactc
      961 ccttaagttt gaccttaggt cactggaaag atgtcgagcg gatcgctcac aaccagtcgg
     1021 tagatgtcaa gaagagacgt tgggttacct tctgctctgc agaatggcca acctttaacg
     1081 tcggatggcc gcgagacggc acctttaacc gagacctcat cacccaggtt aagatcaagg
     1141 tcttttcacc tggcccgcat ggacacccag accaggtccc ctacatcgtg acctgggaag
     1201 ccttggcttt tgacccccct ccctgggtca agccctttgt acaccctaag cctccgcctc
     1261 ctcttcctcc atccgccccg tctctccccc ttgaacctcc tcgttcgacc ccgcctcgat
     1321 cctcccttta tccagccctc actccttctc taggcgccgg ccggatccac gaggcccttt
     1381 cgtcgtcgag tttaccactc cctatcagtg atagagaaaa gtgaaagtcg agtttaccac
     1441 tccctatcag tgatagagaa aagtgaaagt cgagtttacc actccctatc agtgatagag
     1501 aaaagtgaaa gtcgagttta ccactcccta tcagtgatag agaaaagtga aagtcgagtt
     1561 taccactccc tatcagtgat agagaaaagt gaaagtcgag tttaccactc cctatcagtg
     1621 atagagaaaa gtgaaagtcg agtttaccac tccctatcag tgatagagaa aagtgaaagt
     1681 cgagctcggt acccgggtcg aggtaggcgt gtacggtggg aggcctatat aagcagagct
     1741 cgtttagtga accgtcagat cgcctggaga cgccatccac gctgttttga cctccataga
     1801 agacaccggg accgatccag cctccgcggc cccagatccg taaagtgaat tcgccgccac
     1861 catggtgagc aagggcgagg aggataacat ggccatcatc aaggagttca tgcgcttcaa
     1921 ggtgcacatg gagggctccg tgaacggcca cgagttcgag atcgagggcg agggcgaggg
     1981 ccgcccctac gagggcaccc agaccgccaa gctgaaggtg accaagggtg gccccctgcc
     2041 cttcgcctgg gacatcctgt cccctcagtt catgtacggc tccaaggcct acgtgaagca
     2101 ccccgccgac atccccgact acttgaagct gtccttcccc gagggcttca agtgggagcg
     2161 cgtgatgaac ttcgaggacg gcggcgtggt gaccgtgacc caggactcct ccctgcagga
     2221 cggcgagttc atctacaagg tgaagctgcg cggcaccaac ttcccctccg acggccccgt
     2281 aatgcagaag aagaccatgg gctgggaggc ctcctccgag cggatgtacc ccgaggacgg
     2341 cgccctgaag ggcgagatca agcagaggct gaagctgaag gacggcggcc actacgacgc
     2401 tgaggtcaag accacctaca aggccaagaa gcccgtgcag ctgcccggcg cctacaacgt
     2461 caacatcaag ttggacatca cctcccacaa cgaggactac accatcgtgg aacagtacga
     2521 acgcgccgag ggccgccact ccaccggcgg catggacgag ctgtacaagt ccggaatgga
     2581 gcagtggcgg caatgcggcc gctggctcat cgactgcaag gtcctgccgc ccaaccaccg
     2641 cgtcgtgtgg ccctcgggat caggtttggc tactacactt gaacgtattg agaagaactt
     2701 tgtcattact gacccaagat tgccagataa tcccattata ttcgcgtccg atagtttctt
     2761 gcagttgaca gaatatagcc gtgaagaaat tttgggaaga aactgcaggt ttctacaagg
     2821 tcctgaaact gatcgcgcga cagtgagaaa aattagagat gccatagata accaaacaga
     2881 ggtcactgtt cagctgatta attatacaaa gagtggtaaa aagttctgga acctctttca
     2941 cttgcagcct atgcgagatc agaagggaga tgtccagtac tttattgggg ttcagttgga
     3001 tggaactgag catgtccgag atgctgccga gagagaggga gtcatgctga ttaagaaaac
     3061 tgcagaaaat attgatgagg cggcaaaaga acttggcagt ggtgcggtgg tcttcgacct
     3121 ggcgcaggcg ctgcgcgacg gcgtccttct gtgccagctg ctgcacaacc tctcccccgg
     3181 ttccatcgac cttaaggaca tcaacttccg gccgcagatg tcccagttct tgtgtctgaa
     3241 gaatattcgc accttcctca aagtctgcca tgacaaattt ggactaagaa acagtgagct
     3301 gtttgaccct ttcgacctct ttgatgtccg agacttcggg aaggtcatct ctgcagtgtc
     3361 ccgtctgtcc ctgcacagca tcgcacagag caaagggatc aggccatttc catcagagga
     3421 gacagctgaa aatgatgacg acgtctaccg gagcctggaa gagctggctg acgagcatga
     3481 cctgggtgag gacatctacg actgtgtccc gtgtgaagat gaaggagatg acatttatga
     3541 ggacatcatc aaggtggagg tgcagcagcc catgaaaatg ggcatgactg aggacgacaa
     3601 gagaagctgc tgcttgttag agattcagga gaccgaggcc aagtactacc gcaccctgga
     3661 ggacattgag aagaactaca tgggtccctt gcggctggtg ctgagcccgg cggatatggc
     3721 tgctgtcttc atcaacctgg aggacctcat caaggtgcat cacagctttc tgcgagccat
     3781 cgatgtgtcc atgatggctg gtggcagtac cctggctaag gtctttctgg agtttaagga
     3841 aaggctcctg atctatggag agtactgtag ccacatggaa cacgctcaga gtacactgaa
     3901 ccagctcctc gccagccgag aggacttcag gcagaaagtg gaggagtgca cactcagggt
     3961 tcaggatggc aagttcaagc tgcaagacct gctggtggtg cccatgcaac gggtgctgaa
     4021 gtaccacctg ctgctcaagg agctcctgag ccattctgca gaccgaccag aaagacaaca
     4081 gctcaaagaa gccctggaag ccatgcagga cttggccatg tacatcaatg aagtgaagcg
     4141 ggacaaggag accttgaaga agattagcga gttccagtgc tccatagaaa acctgcaagt
     4201 gaagctggag gaatttggga ggccaaagat tgacggggag cttaaagtcc ggtccatagt
     4261 caaccacacc aagcaagaca ggtacctgtt cctatttgac aaggtggtca tcgtgtgcaa
     4321 gaggaagggc tacagctatg agctgaagga ggtcattgag ctgctcttcc acaagatgac
     4381 cgatgacccg atgcacaaca aggacatcaa gaagtggtcc tatggcttct acctgattca
     4441 cctccaagga aagcaaggct ttcagttctt ctgcaagacg gaagacatga agcggaagtg
     4501 gatggagcag ttcgagatgg ccatgtcaaa catcaagcca gataaggcca atgccaacca
     4561 tcatagcttc cagatgtaca cattcgacaa gactaccaac tgcaaagcct gcaagatgtt
     4621 tctcaggggt accttctacc agggatacct gtgtaccaga tgtggcgtcg gggcacacaa
     4681 ggaatgcctg gaggtgatcc ccccctgcaa gatgagttca cctgcagatg tggatgctcc
     4741 tggagcagga ccaggtccca agatggttgc tgtgcagaat taccatggta acccagcccc
     4801 tcctgggaag cctgtgttga ccttccagac aggagacgtg atagaactgc tccggggtga
     4861 ccccgattct ccttggtggg aagggcggct ggttcaaacc aggaagtcag ggtattttcc
     4921 cagctcatct gtgaagccct gcccagtgga tggaaggccg cctactggcc gcccaccatc
     4981 ccgggagatc gattacactg cctacccgtg gtttgctggc aacatggaac ggcagcagac
     5041 ggacaatctg ctcaaatctc atgccagtgg gacctacctc atcagagagc gtccagcaga
     5101 ggcagaacgc ttcgccatca gcatcaagtt caatgatgag gtgaaacata tcaaggtggt
     5161 ggagaaagat agctggatcc acatcacgga agctaagaag tttgagagcc tcctggagct
     5221 ggtggagtac taccagtgtc actcactcaa ggaaagcttc aagcagttgg acactacact
     5281 caagttcccc tacaagtctc gggagcgaac caccagcagg gcctcaagcc ggtctccagt
     5341 gttcacaccg cgggtcatcg gcacagccgt ggccaggtac aactttgctg ctcgagacat
     5401 gcgggagctg tcactgcgag aaggtgatgt ggtgaagatc tacagccgaa ttggtgggga
     5461 ccagggctgg tggaaaggag agacaaatgg gcggatcggt tggtttcctt cgacgtacgt
     5521 ggaagaggaa ggcgtccagt gagtcgagtg tggaattgtg agcggataac aatttgtcga
     5581 gggcccctgc aggtcaattc taccgggtag gggaggcgct tttcccaagg cagtctggag
     5641 catgcgcttt agcagccccg ctgggcactt ggcgctacac aagtggcctc tggcctcgca
     5701 cacattccac atccaccggt aggcgccaac cggctccgtt ctttggtggc cccttcgcgc
     5761 caccttctac tcctccccta gtcaggaagt tcccccccgc cccgcagctc gcgtcgtgca
     5821 ggacgtgaca aatggaagta gcacgtctca ctagtctcgt gcagatggac agcaccgctg
     5881 agcaatggaa gcgggtaggc ctttggggca gcggccaata gcagctttgc tccttcgctt
     5941 tctgggctca gaggctggga aggggtgggt ccgggggcgg gctcaggggc gggctcaggg
     6001 gcggggcggg cgcccgaagg tcctccggag gcccggcatt ctgcacgctt caaaagcgca
     6061 cgtctgccgc gctgttctcc tcttcctcat ctccgggcct ttcgacctgc agccaataag
     6121 cttaccatga ccgagtacaa gcccacggtg cgcctcgcca cccgcgacga cgtccccagg
     6181 gccgtacgca ccctcgccgc cgcgttcgcc gactaccccg ccacgcgcca caccgtcgat
     6241 ccggaccgcc acatcgagcg ggtcaccgag ctgcaagaac tcttcctcac gcgcgtcggg
     6301 ctcgacatcg gcaaggtgtg ggtcgcggac gacggcgccg cggtggcggt ctggaccacg
     6361 ccggagagcg tcgaagcggg ggcggtgttc gccgagatcg gcccgcgcat ggccgagttg
     6421 agcggttccc ggctggccgc gcagcaacag atggaaggcc tcctggcgcc gcaccggccc
     6481 aaggagcccg cgtggttcct ggccaccgtc ggcgtctcgc ccgaccacca gggcaagggt
     6541 ctgggcagcg ccgtcgtgct ccccggagtg gaggcggccg agcgcgccgg ggtgcccgcc
     6601 ttcctggaga cctccgcgcc ccgcaacctc cccttctacg agcggctcgg cttcaccgtc
     6661 accgccgacg tcgaggtgcc cgaaggaccg cgcacctggt gcatgacccg caagcccggt
     6721 gcctgacgcc cgccccacga cccgcagcgc ccgaccgaaa ggagcgcacg accccatgca
     6781 tcgataaaat aaaagatttt atttagtctc cagaaaaagg ggggaatgaa agaccccacc
     6841 tgtaggtttg gcaagctagc ttaagtaacg ccattttgca aggcatggaa aaatacataa
     6901 ctgagaatag agaagttcag atcaaggtag gagatccctg agcccacaac ccctcactcg
     6961 gggcgccagt cctccgattg actgagtcgc ccgggtaccc gtgtatccaa taaaccctct
     7021 tgcagttgca tccgacttgt ggtctcgctg ttccttggga gggtctcctc tgagtgattg
     7081 actacccgtc agcgggggtc tttcacatgc agcatgtatc aaaattaatt tggttttttt
     7141 tcttaagtat ttacattaaa tggccatagt tgcattaatg aatcggccaa cgcgcgggga
     7201 gaggcggttt gcgtattggg cgctcttccg cttcctcgct cactgactcg ctgcgctcgg
     7261 tcgttcggct gcggcgagcg gtatcagctc actcaaaggc ggtaatacgg ttatccacag
     7321 aatcagggga taacgcagga aagaacatgt gagcaaaagg ccagcaaaag gccaggaacc
     7381 gtaaaaaggc cgcgttgctg gcgtttttcc ataggctccg cccccctgac gagcatcaca
     7441 aaaatcgacg ctcaagtcag aggtggcgaa acccgacagg actataaaga taccaggcgt
     7501 ttccccctgg aagctccctc gtgcgctctc ctgttccgac cctgccgctt accggatacc
     7561 tgtccgcctt tctcccttcg ggaagcgtgg cgctttctca tagctcacgc tgtaggtatc
     7621 tcagttcggt gtaggtcgtt cgctccaagc tgggctgtgt gcacgaaccc cccgttcagc
     7681 ccgaccgctg cgccttatcc ggtaactatc gtcttgagtc caacccggta agacacgact
     7741 tatcgccact ggcagcagcc actggtaaca ggattagcag agcgaggtat gtaggcggtg
     7801 ctacagagtt cttgaagtgg tggcctaact acggctacac tagaagaaca gtatttggta
     7861 tctgcgctct gctgaagcca gttaccttcg gaaaaagagt tggtagctct tgatccggca
     7921 aacaaaccac cgctggtagc ggtggttttt ttgtttgcaa gcagcagatt acgcgcagaa
     7981 aaaaaggatc tcaagaagat cctttgatct tttctacggg gtctgacgct cagtggaacg
     8041 aaaactcacg ttaagggatt ttggtcatga gattatcaaa aaggatcttc acctagatcc
     8101 ttttgcggcc gcaaatcaat ctaaagtata tatgagtaaa cttggtctga cagttaccaa
     8161 tgcttaatca gtgaggcacc tatctcagcg atctgtctat ttcgttcatc catagttgcc
     8221 tgactccccg tcgtgtagat aactacgata cgggagggct taccatctgg ccccagtgct
     8281 gcaatgatac cgcgagaccc acgctcaccg gctccagatt tatcagcaat aaaccagcca
     8341 gccggaaggg ccgagcgcag aagtggtcct gcaactttat ccgcctccat ccagtctatt
     8401 aattgttgcc gggaagctag agtaagtagt tcgccagtta atagtttgcg caacgttgtt
     8461 gccattgcta caggcatcgt ggtgtcacgc tcgtcgtttg gtatggcttc attcagctcc
     8521 ggttcccaac gatcaaggcg agttacatga tcccccatgt tgtgcaaaaa agcggttagc
     8581 tccttcggtc ctccgatcgt tgtcagaagt aagttggccg cagtgttatc actcatggtt
     8641 atggcagcac tgcataattc tcttactgtc atgccatccg taagatgctt ttctgtgact
     8701 ggtgagtact caaccaagtc attctgagaa tagtgtatgc ggcgaccgag ttgctcttgc
     8761 ccggcgtcaa tacgggataa taccgcgcca catagcagaa ctttaaaagt gctcatcatt
     8821 ggaaaacgtt cttcggggcg aaaactctca aggatcttac cgctgttgag atccagttcg
     8881 atgtaaccca ctcgtgcacc caactgatct tcagcatctt ttactttcac cagcgtttct
     8941 gggtgagcaa aaacaggaag gcaaaatgcc gcaaaaaagg gaataagggc gacacggaaa
     9001 tgttgaatac tcatactctt cctttttcaa tattattgaa gcatttatca gggttattgt
     9061 ctcatgagcg gatacatatt tgaatgtatt tagaaaaata aacaaatagg ggttccgcgc
     9121 acatttcccc gaaaagtgcc ac
//
